Addgene plasmid #46742: pMT mir-1-1 reporter cel-mir-240
Depositing lab: David Bartel. Depositing organization: Whitehead Institute for Biomedical Research. Publication: Beyond Secondary Structure: Primary-Sequence Determinants License Pri-miRNA Hairpins for Processing. Auyeung VC, Ulitsky I, McGeary SE, Bartel DP. Cell. 2013 Feb 14;152(4):844-58. doi: 10.1016/j.cell.2013.01.031. PubMed 23415231.
Backbone
  Vector backbone: pMT-DEST48 mir-1-1 reporter
  Backbone manufacturer: Bartel lab
  Backbone size w/o insert (bp): 5179
  Vector type: Insect Expression, RNAi
Growth in bacteria
  Bacterial resistance: Ampicillin, 100 μg/mL
  Growth temperature: 37°C
  Growth strain: DH5alpha
  Copy number: High Copy
Gene/Insert
  Gene/Insert name: cel-mir-240 (alt name: cel-mir-240 pri-mRNA)
  Species: C. elegans (nematode)
  Promoter: Metallothionein (MT)
  Tag / fusion protein: hsa-mir-1-1 (C terminal on insert); His (C terminal on backbone)
  Cloning method: Gateway Cloning
  Sequencing primers: 5′ MT-Forward (5'-CATCTCAGTGCAACTAAA-3'); 3′ BGH-rev
Terms and licenses: Academic/Nonprofit Terms; Industry Terms: Not Available to Industry
How to cite: pMT mir-1-1 reporter cel-mir-240 was a gift from David Bartel (Addgene plasmid # 46742 ; http://n2t.net/addgene:46742 ; RRID:Addgene_46742)
