[The description below was written by a language model from this plasmid's Addgene catalogue record and pLannotate feature annotations shown in this document.]
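Description:
pMT mir-1-1 reporter cel-mir-240 is an insect-cell expression plasmid built on a laboratory-modified pMT-DEST48 Gateway backbone and classified for insect expression and RNAi work. It is maintained in E. coli as a high-copy plasmid through a ColE1/pUC-type origin and selected with ampicillin via the β-lactamase gene and its own promoter. The remaining bacterial annotations (partial rop, bom, lacZα, lacI, and the lac promoter/operator region) are backbone remnants rather than functional parts of the payload. No selectable marker for insect cells is annotated.

The expression unit is driven by the Drosophila metallothionein promoter, which is metal-inducible in cells such as S2. Downstream, attB1 and attB2 sites mark the product of Gateway recombination and flank a C. elegans genomic pri-miRNA fragment containing the mir-240 hairpin. The feature table also detects a mir-786 hairpin within this same insert, which the catalogue entry does not mention. After attB2 comes a V5 tag sequence inherited from the backbone (the catalogue also lists a His tag, which was not annotated). These tags are not relevant to a noncoding transcript. Next comes the human mir-1-1 hairpin, followed by an SV40 polyadenylation signal. The test pri-miRNA and mir-1-1 are therefore produced on a single transcript, so mir-1-1 can plausibly serve as a co-transcribed internal reference against which processing of the nematode hairpin is compared.

This fits the associated study of the primary-sequence features that license pri-miRNA hairpins for processing. The deposited full sequence is shorter than the listed size of the backbone without insert, probably because that figure includes the Gateway cassette that recombination replaces.
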