Features (pLannotate 1.2.2; 20 found; start..end, strand, type, name):
      1..35      +  CDS            rop (fragment): Rop protein, which maintains plasmids at low copy number; rop
    137..236     +  misc_feature   bom (fragment): basis of mobility region from pBR322
    242..396     -  CDS            lacZα (fragment): LacZα fragment of β-galactosidase; lacZ fragment
    407..833     +  promoter       MT promoter: Drosophila metallothionein promoter
    859..883     +  protein_bind   attB1: mutant version of attB; recombination site for the Gateway® BP reaction BP Clonase™
    977..1088    +  ncRNA          mir-240: Accession: RF00804 - microRNA mir-240
   1116..1204    +  ncRNA          mir-786: Accession: RF00895 - microRNA mir-786
   1197..1221    -  protein_bind   attB2: mutant version of attB; recombination site for the Gateway® BP reaction BP Clonase™
   1235..1276    +  CDS            V5 tag: epitope tag from simian virus 5
   1348..1424    +  ncRNA          mir-1: Accession: RF00103 - mir-1 microRNA precursor family
   1688..1822    -  polyA_signal   SV40 poly(A) signal: SV40 polyadenylation signal
   1845..1929    -  CDS            large T antigen (fragment): large T antigen from SV40 (simian virus 40)
   1929..1953    +  misc_feature   MCS (fragment): pUC18/19 multiple cloning site
   1990..2006    -  protein_bind   lac operator: The lac repressor binds to the lac operator to inhibit transcription in E. coli. This inhibition can be relieved by adding lactose or isopropyl-β-D-thiogalactopyranoside (IPTG). lac repressor encoded by lacI
   2014..2044    -  promoter       lac promoter: promoter for the E. coli lac operon
   2059..2080    -  protein_bind   CAP binding site: CAP binding activates transcription in the presence of cAMP. E. coli catabolite activator protein
   2093..2185    -  CDS            lacI (fragment): lac repressor; lacI; The lac repressor binds to the lac operator to inhibit transcription in E. coli. This inhibition can be relieved by adding lactose or isopropyl-β-D-thiogalactopyranoside (IPTG).
   2368..2956    -  rep_origin     ori: high-copy-number ColE1/pMB1/pBR322/pUC origin of replication
   3127..3987    -  CDS            AmpR: β-lactamase; bla; confers resistance to ampicillin, carbenicillin, and related antibiotics
   3988..4092    -  promoter       AmpR promoter: bla
>Addgene plasmid #46742 | pMT mir-1-1 reporter cel-mir-240 | depositor full sequence | sequence record 117516 | pMT mir-1-1 reporter cel-mir-240 sequence 4186 bps
TCGCGCGTTTCGGTGATGACGGTGAAAACCTCTGACACATGCAGCTCCCGGAGACGGTCACAGCTTGTCT
GTAAGCGGATGCCGGGAGCAGACAAGCCCGTCAGGGCGCGTCAGCGGGTGTTGGCGGGTGTCGGGGCTGG
CTTAACTATGCGGCATCAGAGCAGATTGTACTGAGAGTGCACCATATGCGGTGTGAAATACCGCACAGAT
GCGTAAGGAGAAAATACCGCATCAGGCGCCATTCGCCATTCAGGCTGCGCAACTGTTGGGAAGGGCGATC
GGTGCGGGCCTCTTCGCTATTACGCCAGCTGGCGAAAGGGGGATGTGCTGCAAGGCGATTAAGTTGGGTA
ACGCCAGGGTTTTCCCAGTCACGACGTTGTAAAACGACGGCCAGTGCCAGTGAATTAATTCGTTGCAGGA
CAGGATGTGGTGCCCGATGTGACTAGCTCTTTGCTGCAGGCCGTCCTATCCTCTGGTTCCGATAAGAGAC
CCAGAACTCCGGCCCCCCACCGCCCACCGCCACCCCCATACATATGTGGTACGCAAGTAAGAGTGCCTGC
GCATGCCCCATGTGCCCCACCAAGAGTTTTGCATCCCATACAAGTCCCCAAAGTGGAGAACCGAACCAAT
TCTTCGCGGGCAGAACAAAAGCTTCTGCACACGTCTCCACTCGAATTTGGAGCCGGCCGGCGTGTGCAAA
AGAGGTGAATCGAACGAAAGACCCGTGTGTAAAGCCGCGTTTCCAAAATGTATAAAACCGAGAGCATCTG
GCCAATGTGCATCAGTTGTGGTCAGCAGCAAAATCAAGTGAATCATCTCAGTGCAACTAAAGGGGGGATC
TAGATCGGGGTACATCAAACAAGTTTGTACAAAAAAGCAGGCTCATATGTCATGAGCTCCGCCTTTACTA
TTCTATCCACCACCTACATATATTACAGTTTCATTTGCACACGGCGGCTTGTCATTTTCCTGTCTATTGC
TATTTCGTTGTTAGAAACTTTTTCAAATCGAGGATTTTGAGACTAGAATGCTTGAATTGTACTAGCATAC
TGGCCCCCAAATCTTCGCTTAGAAATACAGTTCACAATTATTTTAATGGTGAGTAAAGTAAGTAAAGGGA
TAGTTCCCGATCGAATATCAGTTGGGGTATTTACAAAAAGACAAAATTGTAATGCCCTGAATGATGTTCA
AAGCTTACCCAGCTTTCTTGTACAAAGTGGTTCGATGGTTCGAAGGTAAGCCTATCCCTAACCCTCTCCT
CGGTCTCGATTCTACGCGTTCTAGAGCAGTGGGGTCAGCTTCTACCGGGGCGGCGTCCCGGGGTCTTGGA
ACTGCATGCAGACTGCCTGCTTGGGAAACATACTTCTTTATATGCCCATATGGACCTGCTAAGCTATGGA
ATGTAAAGAAGTATGTATCTCAGGCCGGGACCTCTCTCGCCGCACTGAGGGGCACTCCACACCACGGGGG
CCGCCGCGGCCGACAGCCAGCCAGGCGGCTGTGGTGGGGGTGAGGCTGGGGCGGCAGGCTGCCTGGGCGT
TGGTGGACGGTCGTGTCCCCGCCAGCATTGTTCTGTCACTTTGCCTGTGTCAGCAGGTGGAAGTGCTCAC
CAGACAACGCGTACCGGTCATCATCACCATCACCATTGAGTTTAAACCCGCTGATCAGCCTCGACTGTGC
CTTCTAAGATCCAGACATGATAAGATACATTGATGAGTTTGGACAAACCACAACTAGAATGCAGTGAAAA
AAATGCTTTATTTGTGAAATTTGTGATGCTATTGCTTTATTTGTAACCATTATAAGCTGCAATAAACAAG
TTAACAACAACAATTGCATTCATTTTATGTTTCAGGTTCAGGGGGAGGTGTGGGAGGTTTTTTAAAGCAA
GTAAAACCTCTACAAATGTGGTATGGCTGATTATGATCAGTCGACCTGCAGGCATGCAAGCTTGGCGTAA
TCATGGTCATAGCTGTTTCCTGTGTGAAATTGTTATCCGCTCACAATTCCACACAACATACGAGCCGGAA
GCATAAAGTGTAAAGCCTGGGGTGCCTAATGAGTGAGCTAACTCACATTAATTGCGTTGCGCTCACTGCC
CGCTTTCCAGTCGGGAAACCTGTCGTGCCAGCTGCATTAATGAATCGGCCAACGCGCGGGGAGAGGCGGT
TTGCGTATTGGGCGCTCTTCCGCTTCCTCGCTCACTGACTCGCTGCGCTCGGTCGTTCGGCTGCGGCGAG
CGGTATCAGCTCACTCAAAGGCGGTAATACGGTTATCCACAGAATCAGGGGATAACGCAGGAAAGAACAT
GTGAGCAAAAGGCCAGCAAAAGGCCAGGAACCGTAAAAAGGCCGCGTTGCTGGCGTTTTTCCATAGGCTC
CGCCCCCCTGACGAGCATCACAAAAATCGACGCTCAAGTCAGAGGTGGCGAAACCCGACAGGACTATAAA
GATACCAGGCGTTTCCCCCTGGAAGCTCCCTCGTGCGCTCTCCTGTTCCGACCCTGCCGCTTACCGGATA
CCTGTCCGCCTTTCTCCCTTCGGGAAGCGTGGCGCTTTCTCATAGCTCACGCTGTAGGTATCTCAGTTCG
GTGTAGGTCGTTCGCTCCAAGCTGGGCTGTGTGCACGAACCCCCCGTTCAGCCCGACCGCTGCGCCTTAT
CCGGTAACTATCGTCTTGAGTCCAACCCGGTAAGACACGACTTATCGCCACTGGCAGCAGCCACTGGTAA
CAGGATTAGCAGAGCGAGGTATGTAGGCGGTGCTACAGAGTTCTTGAAGTGGTGGCCTAACTACGGCTAC
ACTAGAAGGACAGTATTTGGTATCTGCGCTCTGCTGAAGCCAGTTACCTTCGGAAAAAGAGTTGGTAGCT
CTTGATCCGGCAAACAAACCACCGCTGGTAGCGGTGGTTTTTTTGTTTGCAAGCAGCAGATTACGCGCAG
AAAAAAAGGATCTCAAGAAGATCCTTTGATCTTTTCTACGGGGTCTGACGCTCAGTGGAACGAAAACTCA
CGTTAAGGGATTTTGGTCATGAGATTATCAAAAAGGATCTTCACCTAGATCCTTTTAAATTAAAAATGAA
GTTTTAAATCAATCTAAAGTATATATGAGTAAACTTGGTCTGACAGTTACCAATGCTTAATCAGTGAGGC
ACCTATCTCAGCGATCTGTCTATTTCGTTCATCCATAGTTGCCTGACTCCCCGTCGTGTAGATAACTACG
ATACGGGAGGGCTTACCATCTGGCCCCAGTGCTGCAATGATACCGCGAGACCCACGCTCACCGGCTCCAG
ATTTATCAGCAATAAACCAGCCAGCCGGAAGGGCCGAGCGCAGAAGTGGTCCTGCAACTTTATCCGCCTC
CATCCAGTCTATTAATTGTTGCCGGGAAGCTAGAGTAAGTAGTTCGCCAGTTAATAGTTTGCGCAACGTT
GTTGCCATTGCTACAGGCATCGTGGTGTCACGCTCGTCGTTTGGTATGGCTTCATTCAGCTCCGGTTCCC
AACGATCAAGGCGAGTTACATGATCCCCCATGTTGTGCAAAAAAGCGGTTAGCTCCTTCGGTCCTCCGAT
CGTTGTCAGAAGTAAGTTGGCCGCAGTGTTATCACTCATGGTTATGGCAGCACTGCATAATTCTCTTACT
GTCATGCCATCCGTAAGATGCTTTTCTGTGACTGGTGAGTACTCAACCAAGTCATTCTGAGAATAGTGTA
TGCGGCGACCGAGTTGCTCTTGCCCGGCGTCAATACGGGATAATACCGCGCCACATAGCAGAACTTTAAA
AGTGCTCATCATTGGAAAACGTTCTTCGGGGCGAAAACTCTCAAGGATCTTACCGCTGTTGAGATCCAGT
TCGATGTAACCCACTCGTGCACCCAACTGATCTTCAGCATCTTTTACTTTCACCAGCGTTTCTGGGTGAG
CAAAAACAGGAAGGCAAAATGCCGCAAAAAAGGGAATAAGGGCGACACGGAAATGTTGAATACTCATACT
CTTCCTTTTTCAATATTATTGAAGCATTTATCAGGGTTATTGTCTCATGAGCGGATACATATTTGAATGT
ATTTAGAAAAATAAACAAATAGGGGTTCCGCGCACATTTCCCCGAAAAGTGCCACCTGACGTCTAAGAAA
CCATTATTATCATGACATTAACCTATAAAAATAGGCGTATCACGAGGCCCTTTCGT
