>Addgene plasmid #46742 | pMT mir-1-1 reporter cel-mir-240 | addgene partial sequence | sequence record 67954 | MT-Forward 5'-CATCTCAGTGCAACTAAA-3'
AAAAAGCAGGCTCATATGTCATGAGCTCCGCCTTTACTATTCTATCCACCACCTACATATATTACAGTTT
CATTTGCACACGGCGGCTTGTCATTTTCCTGTCTATTGCTATTTCGTTGTTAGAAACTTTTTCAAATCGA
GGATTTTGAGACTAGAATGCTTGAATTGTACTAGCATACTGGCCCCCAAATCTTCGCTTAGAAATACAGT
TCACAATTATTTTAATGGTGAGTAAAGTAAGTAAAGGGATAGTTCCCGATCGAATATCAGTTGGGGTATT
TACAAAAAGACAAAATTGTAATGCCCTGAATGATGTTCAAAGCTTACCCAGCTTTCTTGTACAAAGTGGT
TCGATGGTTCGAAGGTAAGCCTATCCCTAACCCTCTCCTCGGTCTCGATTCTACGCGTTCTAGAGCAGTG
GGGTCAGCTTCTACCGGGGCGGCGTCCCGGGGTCTTGGAACTGCATGCAGACTGCCTGCTTGGGAAACAT
ACTTCTTTATATGCCCATATGGACCTGCTAAGCTATGGAATGTAAAGAAGTATGTATCTCAGGCCGGGAC
CTCTCTCGCCGCACTGAGGGGCACTCCACACCACGGGGGCCGCCGCGGCCGACAGCCAGCCAGGCGGCTG
TGGTGGGGGTGA
